Addgene plasmid #29201: pEMS1404
Purpose: Expression of the reporter gene under the control of the MiniPromoter in this plasmid has not been tested
Depositing lab: Elizabeth Simpson. Depositing organization: University of British Columbia. Publication: A regulatory toolbox of MiniPromoters to drive selective expression in the brain. Portales-Casamar E, Swanson DJ, Liu L, de Leeuw CN, Banks KG, Ho Sui SJ, Fulton DL, Ali J, Amirabbasi M, Arenillas DJ, Babyak N, Black SF, Bonaguro RJ, Brauer E, Candido TR, Castellarin M, Chen J, Chen Y, Cheng JC, Chopra V, Docking TR, Dreolini L, D'Souza CA, Flynn EK, Glenn R, Hatakka K, Hearty TG, Imanian B, Jiang S, Khorasan-zadeh S, Komljenovic I, Laprise S, Liao NY, Lim JS, Lithwick S, Liu F, Liu J, Lu M, McConechy M, McLeod AJ, Milisavljevic M, Mis J, O'Connor K, Palma B, Palmquist DL, Schmouth JF, Swanson MI, Tam B, Ticoll A, Turner JL, Varhol R, Vermeulen J, Watkins RF, Wilson G, Wong BK, Wong SH, Wong TY, Yang GS, Ypsilanti AR, Jones SJ, Holt RA, Goldowitz D, Wasserman WW, Simpson EM. Proc Natl Acad Sci U S A. 2010 Sep 21. 107(38):16589-94. 10.1073/pnas.1009158107 PubMed 20807748.
Backbone
  Vector backbone: pEMS1306
  Backbone size w/o insert (bp): 16454
  Vector type: Pleiades Promoter Project [sic, Pleaides Plieades]
Growth in bacteria
  Bacterial resistance: Ampicillin, 100 μg/mL
  Growth temperature: 37°C
  Growth strain: DH5alpha
  Growth instructions: DH10B
  Copy number: High Copy
Gene/Insert
  Gene/Insert name: Ple193 (alt names: SLC6A3; solute carrier family 6, member 3)
  Species: H. sapiens (human)
  Insert size (bp): 2195
  Entrez Gene: SLC6A3 (a.k.a. DAT, DAT1, PKDYS, PKDYS1)
  Tag / fusion protein: EGFP-NLS (C terminal on backbone)
  Cloning method: Restriction Enzyme; 5′ cloning site MluI (unknown if destroyed); 3′ cloning site MluI (unknown if destroyed)
  Sequencing primers: 5′ Unknown
Terms and licenses: Academic/Nonprofit Terms; Industry Terms: Not Available to Industry
How to cite: pEMS1404 was a gift from Elizabeth Simpson (Addgene plasmid # 29201 ; http://n2t.net/addgene:29201 ; RRID:Addgene_29201)
