[The description below was written by a language model from this plasmid's Addgene catalogue record.]
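Description:
pEMS1404 is a plasmid from the Pleiades Promoter Project, a collection of human "MiniPromoters" designed to drive selective expression in defined regions or cell types of the brain. It is built on the large pEMS1306 backbone (about 16.5 kb without insert) and is maintained in E. coli as a high-copy plasmid under ampicillin selection. No feature table accompanies the record. The origin of replication and whatever else makes up the sizeable backbone are therefore not stated, and neither is the intended route of delivery into mammalian cells or animals.

The insert is Ple193, a roughly 2.2 kb MiniPromoter assembled from regulatory sequence of the human SLC6A3 gene, which encodes the dopamine transporter (DAT). The element was cloned into a single MluI site, and it is not recorded whether the flanking sites survived cloning. Ple193 is a promoter rather than a coding sequence. The EGFP-NLS listed as a backbone "tag" is therefore best read as the downstream reporter, a nuclear-localised green fluorescent protein whose expression is meant to reveal where and when the MiniPromoter is active. Because SLC6A3 is characteristically expressed in dopaminergic neurons, the design presumably aims at reporter expression in that population, but the record does not say so. It does state explicitly that reporter expression under this MiniPromoter has not been tested in this plasmid. The construct should thus be treated as an unvalidated candidate for evaluating SLC6A3-derived regulatory sequence, not as a proven cell-type-specific driver.
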