>Addgene plasmid #29201 | pEMS1404 | addgene partial sequence | sequence record 39576 | EGFP-N 5'-CGTCGCCGTCCAGCTCGACCAG-3'
ACCATGGTGGCGGAAGTTCCTATACCTTTTGAAGAATAGGAACTTCGGCGCGCCACGCGTCCTGGGCTTT
GCACGCGAGTCCTGGCGCCGAGAGCGTTCCGCGAAGCCTCCCCTCCCGCTCCGCAGCGCTGGGCGGTCTC
AGCCTCGGCCTCGGGCTCTTATCCAGTAGACAGGGTCCGCCCCGCCCCGCCCTCCCGCCGACGGGGTCGC
CCTCGCGTCCTGGCTCCTCCTCCTCACCTCCCCGGGCCGCGCCCCCGCCCCCGCCTCCCGGACGCAGATG
GCTGGGAGCAAGCGGCGGCCACGGCTCCACTGTCCTGCGCGTCCCGGAGCCTCGGACACGGGGTGCGGGG
GCCTGGGGGTCCGAGACGTCGCGGATCTAGACGGGCGCCTTCCACGCGGGAACTGTCTGGGCCGCCCTGC
GCCCTCGCCCGCACCCCTGGGGGCTGCCCCGGGCACCCGCTATCTTCGGACGCCCAGGGCTGGCGGCTCC
CAGCTGGACGGGGAGGGAGCCGAGCGGCTGCGCGCGGGGAACTGCTGGGACCCCGTCGGGCCGACCCTTC
CCTCCCTCCCCATCA
