>Addgene plasmid #29201 | pEMS1404 | addgene partial sequence | sequence record 39708 | pEMS1307-fwd 5'-ccgcacgtctaagaaaccat-3'
AAATAGGCGTATCACGAGGCCCTTTCGTCTTCAAGAATTAATTCCGATCATATTCAATAACCCTTAATGA
ATTCGAGCTCCTAGGCCGGCCACGCGTCCGTGGGGCAAGGTTGCTTTGGAGACAGCAGTCAGTGGCCAGG
GGCTCCTTGTGGGCTCTGCAGCTGCGGTCCCAGCCAGTGGGGAGAGGTGCCGAGCATGGGCAGGAAGTGC
AGAGGCAGGGGGGCTCCACCTGCCTGCACCCAACGCCCTGAGCCCACAGCAGCCATAGCAGCAACCACAA
TGATAATAAAGCCGACTTGGCATTTAGGGCAAAGTTCCAAGCATGCAAAGGTCGGCCGTTTGATCAGGTC
TGATCAGCTCATAACCACACTGCTTCTACCTGCACAGTTCACGGAGCATTCCTGTTGTGGGAGGATGGAG
ACCCATGGGTCTGGCAGCTGCGCTTTCTCTGTGTCATCCATGAGCCCAACTCCCGCAGTTAGTTTGTTCT
TAGAGCACCCAAAGCTCCTTTATCCTAATTCATGTGGTTGGAAGTCGGGGTTGAGGCAGGGGTGGAGGAA
TGCTCTTTGTCTTGGCAGAG
