>Addgene plasmid #29201 | pEMS1404 | addgene partial sequence | sequence record 43769 | EGFP-C 5'-CATGGTCCTGCTGGAGTTCGTG-3'
GCATGGACGAGCTGTACAAGTTATTTCTGAACTGCTGCCCGGGCTGCTGCATGGAACCGGATCCAAAAAA
GAAGAGAAAGGTAGATCCAAAAAAGAAGAGAAAGGTAGATCCAAAAAAGAAGAGAAAGGTAATATAAGAA
GTTCCTATTCTCTAGAAAGTATAGGAACTTCAGCGGCCGCGACTCTAGATCATAATCAGCCATACCACAT
TTGTAGAGGTTTTACTTGCTTTAAAAAACCTCCCACACCTCCCCCTGAACCTGAAACATAAAATGAATGC
AATTGTTGTTGTTAACTTGTTTATTGCAGCTTATAATGGTTACAAATAAAGCAATAGCATCACAAATTTC
ACAAATAAAGCATTTTTTTCACTGCGAATTCTCGTAAAACTCTTCATGGCAGTAGTTATTATTCTCTCTC
TCTCTCTTTTTCTTTTTTCTTGAGACAGGATATTTCTCTGTTGCCCAGGCTGGAGTGCAGTGGCACAGTC
TTGGCTCACTGCAGCCTGGACCTCCTGGGCTCAAGCCATCCTCCCACCTCAGCCTCCCAAGTAGCTGGGG
CTACAGGCACATGGCCACCAGGCCCAGATAATTTTTCATTTTTGTAGAGACTGAGTCTCACCATGTTACC
CAGGTTTATTATTCTCATTTTTTAGATGAAGAGACTGAGGTCCAGAGAAGCTCAATGACTTGCCTAGTTT
TACAAATCTCCTGCCATCACATACCCCTCAGCGTCCTTAATAAGAGGGAGGCCACCAACTATGTGCTGGG
CACTGTGGTGGATGCTGGAGCTATAGGGTTGAGTATATAAGAAATGGT
