>Addgene plasmid #29201 | pEMS1404 | addgene partial sequence | sequence record 46396 | oEMS2329 5'-ccgaggactctgcacgcttc-3'
CTTCCGTGGCCTTGGGGTCTCCGCGACCTCGAGGCGACCGAGGTCCCCTAGGCCTAGTCCCCGCCTTGCC
GGCATCTAGTGCGCCTGCATCGGAACCGAGGGGCCCGCCTCGCACTCGCCTAAGAAAACCATTTCCCGGG
ACGGGCCTGGAAAGCCCTGGCGGTTGGTATCCGGCTCCAGGGCCGAATGGACTCCGAGGCTTTCCTTCCG
AGATGCCCGGGCGGGATTTCTTCCATTCAGCGCGCGGAGGAGGCGAGCACATACACTTACACACATACAC
ACTCACACTCACACAGGTGCGCACACACACACAACGACTGAAGCAGGTCGCAGGTGGAGGCTCTAACAGG
CAACTTTCCCTGCATCCAAGTTTGCACAAAACCTCACCCATGAGCTATCACGAGCTATGCCACGCACCCG
GTGACAACCTCAACCGGCACGACCCCTCCGGTGGGTAAAACACCCGACGAAGGGGTTCCGCGGCGCGAGC
AGGAGGCCGCGTTGGGAGAGGGCGTCGGGTGCGGAGCTCGCGAGTCTCCGGCAAGCCGCCGCCGCCCTGG
GGCCACCTGACCCCGCTCCTGAACGCGGGGCCTCAGAGGCGAGTTTTGGGTCTACACAGCAAAATGTGGC
CCGTTAGAAAGCGTC
